>Addgene plasmid #121095 | ELK1 B box-NLS pcDNA3.1/HisC | addgene full sequence | sequence record 234635 | Addgene NGS Result
CTACAACAAGGCAAGGCTTGACCGACAATTGCATGAAGAATCTGCTTAGGGTTAGGCGTTTTGCGCTGCT
TCGCGATGTACGGGCCAGATATACGCGTTGACATTGATTATTGACTAGTTATTAATAGTAATCAATTACG
GGGTCATTAGTTCATAGCCCATATATGGAGTTCCGCGTTACATAACTTACGGTAAATGGCCCGCCTGGCT
GACCGCCCAACGACCCCCGCCCATTGACGTCAATAATGACGTATGTTCCCATAGTAACGCCAATAGGGAC
TTTCCATTGACGTCAATGGGTGGAGTATTTACGGTAAACTGCCCACTTGGCAGTACATCAAGTGTATCAT
ATGCCAAGTACGCCCCCTATTGACGTCAATGACGGTAAATGGCCCGCCTGGCATTATGCCCAGTACATGA
CCTTATGGGACTTTCCTACTTGGCAGTACATCTACGTATTAGTCATCGCTATTACCATGGTGATGCGGTT
TTGGCAGTACATCAATGGGCGTGGATAGCGGTTTGACTCACGGGGATTTCCAAGTCTCCACCCCATTGAC
GTCAATGGGAGTTTGTTTTGGCACCAAAATCAACGGGACTTTCCAAAATGTCGTAACAACTCCGCCCCAT
TGACGCAAATGGGCGGTAGGCGTGTACGGTGGGAGGTCTATATAAGCAGAGCTCTCTGGCTAACTAGAGA
ACCCACTGCTTACTGGCTTATCGAAATTAATACGACTCACTATAGGGAGACCCAAGCTGGCTAGCGTTTA
AACTTAAGCTTACCATGGGGGGTTCTCATCATCATCATCATCATGGTATGGCTAGCATGACTGGTGGACA
GCAAATGGGTCGGGATCTGTACGACGATGACGATAAGGTACCCAAGGGTGCAGGAATGACAGGCCAAGGT
GGCTTAGCACGAAGCAGCCGGAATGAATACATGCGCTCGGGCCTCTATTCTACCTTCACAATACAATCCC
TGCAGCCACAGCCACAGCCACCCATTCCTCCTCGGCCTGCCTCAGTGCTTCCCAACGGATCTCTGTACCC
GAAGAAGAAGAGGAAGGGTGTTGAGGATCAGTATAAGTAGTCGACGGTACCGCGGGCCCGTTTAAACCCG
CTGATCAGCCTCGACTGTGCCTTCTAGTTGCCAGCCATCTGTTGTTTGCCCCTCCCCCGTGCCTTCCTTG
ACCCTGGAAGGTGCCACTCCCACTGTCCTTTCCTAATAAAATGAGGAAATTGCATCGCATTGTCTGAGTA
GGTGTCATTCTATTCTGGGGGGTGGGGTGGGGCAGGACAGCAAGGGGGAGGATTGGGAAGACAATAGCAG
GCATGCTGGGGATGCGGTGGGCTCTATGGCTTCTGAGGCGGAAAGAACCAGCTGGGGCTCTAGGGGGTAT
CCCC
[124 nt withheld, positions 1405-1528]
C
[91 nt withheld, positions 1530-1620]
A
[49 nt withheld, positions 1622-1670]
CCTTTGACGTTGGAGTCCACGTTCTTT
[37 nt withheld, positions 1698-1734]
ACCCTATCTCGGTCTATTCTTTTGATTTATAAGGGATTTTGCCGATTTCGGCCTATTGGTTAAAAAATGA
GCTGATTTAACAAAAATTTAACGCGAATTAATTCTGTGGAATGTGTGTCAGTTAGGGTGTGGAAAGTCCC
CAGGCTCCCCAGCAGGCAGAAGTATGCAAAGCATGCATCTCAATTAGTCAGCAACCAGGTGTGGAAAGTC
CCCAGGCTCCCCAGCAGGCAGAAGTATGCAAAGCATGCATCTCAATTAGTCAGCAACCATAGTCCCGCCC
CTAACTCCGCCCATCCCGCCCCTAACTCCGCCCAGTTCCGCCCATTCTCCGCCCCATGGCTGACTAATTT
TTTTTATTTATGCAGAGGCCGAGGCCGCCTCTGCCTCTGAGCTATTCCAGAAGTAGTGAGGAGGCTTTTT
TGGAGGCCTAGGCTTTTGCAAAAAGCTCCCGGGAGCTTGTATATCCATTTTCGGATCTGATCAAGAGACA
GGATGAGGATCGTTTCGCATGATTGAACAAGATGGATTGCACGCAGGTTCTCCGGCCGCTTGGGTGGAGA
GGCTATTCGGCTATGACTGGGCACAACAGACAATCGGCTGCTCTGATGCCGCCGTGTTCCGGCTGTCAGC
GCAGGGGCGCCCGGTTCTTTTTGTCAAGACCGACCTGTCCGGTGCCCTGAATGAACTGCAGGACGAGGCA
GCGCGGCTATCGTGGCTGGCCACGACGGGCGTTCCTTGCGCAGCTGTGCTCGACGTTGTCACTGAAGCGG
GAAGGGACTGGCTGCTATTGGGCGAAGTGCCGGGGCAGGATCTCCTGTCATCTCACCTTGCTCCTGCCGA
GAAAGTATCCATCATGGCTGATGCAATGCGGCGGCTGCATACGCTTGATCCGGCTACCTGCCCATTCGAC
CACCAAGCGAAACATCGCATCGAGCGAGCACGTACTCGGATGGAAGCCGGTCTTGTCGATCAGGATGATC
TGGACGAAGAGCATCAGGGGCTCGCGCCAGCCGAACTGTTCGCCAGGCTCAAGGCGCGCATGCCCGACGG
CGAGGATCTCGTCGTGACCCATGGCGATGCCTGCTTGCCGAATATCATGGTGGAAAATGGCCGCTTTTCT
GGATTCATCGACTGTGGCCGGCTGGGTGTGGCGGACCGCTATCAGGACATAGCGTTGGCTACCCGTGATA
TTGCTGAAGAGCTTGGCGGCGAATGGGCTGACCGCTTCCTCGTGCTTTACGGTATCGCCGCTCCCGATTC
GCAGCGCATCGCCTTCTATCGCCTTCTTGACGAGTTCTTCTGAGCGGGACTCTGGGGTTCGAAATGACCG
ACCAAGCGACGCCCAACCTGCCATCACGAGATTTCGATTCCACCGCCGCCTTCTATGAAAGGTTGGGCTT
CGGAATCGTTTTCCGGGACGCCGGCTGGATGATCCTCCAGCGCGGGGATCTCATGCTGGAGTTCTTCGCC
CACCCCAACTTGTTTATTGCAGCTTATAATGGTTACAAATAAAGCAATAGCATCACAAATTTCACAAATA
AAGCATTTTTTTCACTGCATTCTAGTTGTGGTTTGTCCAAACTCATCAATGTATCTTATCATGTCTGTAT
ACCGTCGACCTCTAGCTAGAGCTTGGCGTAATCATGGTCATAGCTGTTTCCTGTGTGAAATTGTTATCCG
CTCACAATTCCACACAACATACGAGCCGGAAGCATAAAGTGTAAAGCCTGGGGTGCCTAATGAGTGAGCT
AACTCACATTAATTGCGTTGCGCTCACTGCCCGCTTTCCAGTCGGGAAACCTGTCGTGCCAGCTGCATTA
ATGAATCGGCCAACGCGCGGGGAGAGGCGGTTTGCGTATTGGGCGCTCTTCCGCTTCCTCGCTCACTGAC
TCGCTGCGCTCGGTCGTTCGGCTGCGGCGAGCGGTATCAGCTCACTCAAAGGCGGTAATACGGTTATCCA
CAGAATCAGGGGATAACGCAGGAAAGAACATGTGAGCAAAAGGCCAGCAAAAGGCCAGGAACCGTAAAAA
GGCCGCGTTGCTGGCGTTTTTCCATAGGCTCCGCCCCCCTGACGAGCATCACAAAAATCGACGCTCAAGT
CAGAGGTGGCGAAACCCGACAGGACTATAAAGATACCAGGCGTTTCCCCCTGGAAGCTCCCTCGTGCGCT
CTCCTGTTCCGACCCTGCCGCTTACCGGATACCTGTCCGCCTTTCTCCCTTCGGGAAGCGTGGCGCTTTC
TCATAGCTCACGCTGTAGGTATCTCAGTTCGGTGTAGGTCGTTCGCTCCAAGCTGGGCTGTGTGCACGAA
CCCCCCGTTCAGCCCGACCGCTGCGCCTTATCCGGTAACTATCGTCTTGAGTCCAACCCGGTAAGACACG
ACTTATCGCCACTGGCAGCAGCCACTGGTAACAGGATTAGCAGAGCGAGGTATGTAGGCGGTGCTACAGA
GTTCTTGAAGTGGTGGCCTAACTACGGCTACACTAGAAGAACAGTATTTGGTATCTGCGCTCTGCTGAAG
CCAGTTACCTTCGGAAAAAGAGTTGGTAGCTCTTGATCCGGCAAACAAACCACCGCTGGTAGCGGTGGTT
TTTTTGTTTGCAAGCAGCAGATTACGCGCAGAAAAAAAGGATCTCAAGAAGATCCTTTGATCTTTTCTAC
GGGGTCTGACGCTCAGTGGAACGAAAACTCACGTTAAGGGATTTTGGTCATGAGATTATCAAAAAGGATC
TTCACCTAGATCCTTTTAAATTAAAAATGAAGTTTTAAATCAATCTAAAGTATATATGAGTAAACTTGGT
CTGACAGTTACCAATGCTTAATCAGTGAGGCACCTATCTCAGCGATCTGTCTATTTCGTTCATCCATAGT
TGCCTGACTCCCCGTCGTGTAGATAACTACGATACGGGAGGGCTTACCATCTGGCCCCAGTGCTGCAATG
ATACCGCGAGACCCACGCTCACCGGCTCCAGATTTATCAGCAATAAACCAGCCAGCCGGAAGGGCCGAGC
GCAGAAGTGGTCCTGCAACTTTATCCGCCTCCATCCAGTCTATTAATTGTTGCCGGGAAGCTAGAGTAAG
TAGTTCGCCAGTTAATAGTTTGCGCAACGTTGTTGCCATTGCTACAGGCATCGTGGTGTCACGCTCGTCG
TTTGGTATGGCTTCATTCAGCTCCGGTTCCCAACGATCAAGGCGAGTTACATGATCCCCCATGTTGTGCA
AAAAAGCGGTTAGCTCCTTCGGTCCTCCGATCGTTGTCAGAAGTAAGTTGGCCGCAGTGTTATCACTCAT
GGTTATGGCAGCACTGCATAATTCTCTTACTGTCATGCCATCCGTAAGATGCTTTTCTGTGACTGGTGAG
TACTCAACCAAGTCATTCTGAGAATAGTGTATGCGGCGACCGAGTTGCTCTTGCCCGGCGTCAATACGGG
ATAATACCGCGCCACATAGCAGAACTTTAAAAGTGCTCATCATTGGAAAACGTTCTTCGGGGCGAAAACT
CTCAAGGATCTTACCGCTGTTGAGATCCAGTTCGATGTAACCCACTCGTGCACCCAACTGATCTTCAGCA
TCTTTTACTTTCACCAGCGTTTCTGGGTGAGCAAAAACAGGAAGGCAAAATGCCGCAAAAAAGGGAATAA
GGGCGACACGGAAATGTTGAATACTCATACTCTTCCTTTTTCAATATTATTGAAGCATTTATCAGGGTTA
TTGTCTCATGAGCGGATACATATTTGAATGTATTTAGAAAAATAAACAAATAGGGGTTCCGCGCACATTT
CCCCGAAAAGTGCCACCTGACGTCGACGGATCGGGAGATCTCCCGATCCCCTATGGTGCACTCTCAGTAC
AATCTGCTCTGATGCCGCATAGTTAAGCCAGTATCTGCTCCCTGCTTGTGTGTTGGAGGTCGCTGAGTAG
TGCGCGAGCAAAATTTAAG
Features (pLannotate 1.2.2; 24 found; start..end, strand, type, name):
    100..479     +  enhancer       CMV enhancer: human cytomegalovirus immediate early enhancer
    480..683     +  promoter       CMV promoter: human cytomegalovirus (CMV) immediate early promoter
    679..712     +  LTR            5' LTR (truncated) (fragment): truncated 5' long terminal repeat (LTR) from HIV-1
    728..746     +  promoter       T7 promoter: promoter for bacteriophage T7 RNA polymerase
    797..817     +  CDS            capTEV™ (fragment): composite tag for in vivo biotinylation, TEV protease cleavage, and 6xHis tagging
    818..850     +  CDS            T7 tag (gene 10 leader): leader peptide from bacteriophage T7 gene 10 promotes efficient translation in E. coli
    854..877     +  CDS            Xpress™ tag: Xpress™ epitope tag, including an enterokinase recognition and cleavage site
    881..1036    +  CDS            Elk1 (fragment): ELK1_MOUSE - Experimental evidence at protein level: Swiss-Prot protein existence level 1. Transcription factor that binds to purine-rich DNA sequences. Forms a ternary complex with SRF and the ETS and SRF motifs of the serum response element (SRE) on the promoter region of immediate early genes such as FOS and IER2 (By similarity). Induces target gene transcription upon JNK-signaling pathway stimulation (By similarity). From Mus musculus (Mouse).
   1089..1110    +  misc_feature   MCS (fragment): multiple cloning site
   1135..1359    +  polyA_signal   bGH poly(A) signal: bovine growth hormone polyadenylation signal
   1363..1384    +  promoter       SV40 promoter (fragment): SV40 enhancer and early promoter
   1405..1833    +  rep_origin     f1 ori (sequence partly withheld): f1 bacteriophage origin of replication; arrow indicates direction of (+) strand synthesis
   1847..2176    +  promoter       SV40 promoter: SV40 enhancer and early promoter
   2243..3034    +  CDS            neo: KKA2_KLEPN - Also known as kan, nptII. Experimental evidence at protein level: Swiss-Prot protein existence level 1. Resistance to kanamycin, neomycin, paromomycin, ribostamycin, butirosin and gentamicin B. From Klebsiella pneumoniae.
   3058..3216    +  CDS            ble (fragment): BLE_KLEPN - Experimental evidence at protein level: Swiss-Prot protein existence level 1. Binding protein with a strong affinity to the bleomycin family of antibiotics. Binds to CL990; an antimitotic-antibiotic compound. From Klebsiella pneumoniae.
   3211..3332    +  polyA_signal   SV40 poly(A) signal: SV40 polyadenylation signal
   3405..3421    -  protein_bind   lac operator: The lac repressor binds to the lac operator to inhibit transcription in E. coli. This inhibition can be relieved by adding lactose or isopropyl-β-D-thiogalactopyranoside (IPTG). lac repressor encoded by lacI
   3429..3459    -  promoter       lac promoter: promoter for the E. coli lac operon
   3474..3495    -  protein_bind   CAP binding site: CAP binding activates transcription in the presence of cAMP. E. coli catabolite activator protein
   3508..3600    -  CDS            lacI (fragment): lac repressor; lacI; The lac repressor binds to the lac operator to inhibit transcription in E. coli. This inhibition can be relieved by adding lactose or isopropyl-β-D-thiogalactopyranoside (IPTG).
   3783..4371    -  rep_origin     ori: high-copy-number ColE1/pMB1/pBR322/pUC origin of replication
   4542..5402    -  CDS            AmpR: β-lactamase; bla; confers resistance to ampicillin, carbenicillin, and related antibiotics
   5403..5507    -  promoter       AmpR promoter: bla
   5566..5618    -  misc_feature   bom (fragment): basis of mobility region from pBR322
