[The description below was written by a language model from this plasmid's Addgene catalogue record and pLannotate feature annotations shown in this document.]
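Description:
ELK1 B box-NLS pcDNA3.1/HisC is a mammalian expression plasmid of about 5.7 kb, built on the pcDNA3.1/HisC backbone, that produces a small fragment of the mouse transcription factor Elk1. It is maintained in E. coli through a high-copy ColE1/pUC-type origin and ampicillin resistance (β-lactamase under its own promoter). It also carries an f1 origin for single-stranded DNA production. For selection in mammalian cells, an SV40 enhancer/early promoter drives a neomycin phosphotransferase gene terminated by an SV40 polyadenylation signal, which allows G418 selection of stable transfectants. Several short annotated fragments (HIV LTR, ble, lacI, bom and a partial SV40 promoter) appear to be backbone remnants or incidental similarity matches rather than functional parts.

The expression cassette uses the human CMV immediate-early enhancer and promoter, followed by a T7 promoter that permits in vitro transcription. The reading frame begins with the backbone-encoded N-terminal leader. The catalogue lists this leader as 6xHis-Omni-Xpress, and the feature table shows it as a His-containing segment, the T7 gene 10 leader and the Xpress epitope with its enterokinase cleavage site. This leader is fused to the Elk1 fragment, and the bovine growth hormone polyadenylation signal ends the transcript. The catalogue gives the insert as roughly 300 bp, whereas only about 156 bp is annotated as matching Elk1. The plasmid name indicates an appended nuclear localization signal, but this is not annotated separately and the cloning sites are not recorded.

The B box is generally known as the Elk1 region that mediates contact with serum response factor. The stated purpose is simply expression of this fragment. The associated work concerns Elk-1 inhibition of smooth muscle-specific genes, so the tagged, nuclear-targeted fragment is presumably used to probe that interaction in transfected cells.
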