Addgene plasmid #121095: ELK1 B box-NLS pcDNA3.1/HisC
Purpose: Expression of the B box fragment of ELK1
Depositing lab: Paul Herring. Depositing organization: Indiana University School of Medicine, Indianapolis. Publication: Smooth muscle-specific genes are differentially sensitive to inhibition by Elk-1. Zhou J, Hu G, Herring BP. Mol Cell Biol. 2005 Nov . 25(22):9874-85. 10.1128/MCB.25.22.9874-9885.2005 PubMed 16260603.
Backbone
  Vector backbone: pcDNA3.1 HisC
  Vector type: Mammalian Expression
Growth in bacteria
  Bacterial resistance: Ampicillin, 100 μg/mL
  Growth temperature: 37°C
  Growth strain: DH5alpha
  Copy number: High Copy
Gene/Insert
  Gene/Insert name: ELK1
  Species: M. musculus (mouse)
  Insert size (bp): 300
  Entrez Gene: Elk1 (a.k.a. Elk-1)
  Tag / fusion protein: 6XHis-Omni-xpress (N terminal on backbone)
  Cloning method: Restriction Enzyme; 5′ cloning site Unknown (unknown if destroyed); 3′ cloning site Unknown (unknown if destroyed)
Terms and licenses: Academic/Nonprofit Terms; Industry Terms: Not Available to Industry
Depositor comments: see attached PDF of sequence
How to cite: ELK1 B box-NLS pcDNA3.1/HisC was a gift from Paul Herring (Addgene plasmid # 121095 ; http://n2t.net/addgene:121095 ; RRID:Addgene_121095)
